Addgene plasmid #155514: DDX27-1
Purpose: For use in RBP tethering screen
Depositing lab: Eugene Yeo. Depositing organization: University of California, San Diego (UCSD). Publication: Large-scale tethered function assays identify factors that regulate mRNA stability and translation. Luo EC, Nathanson JL, Tan FE, Schwartz JL, Schmok JC, Shankar A, Markmiller S, Yee BA, Sathe S, Pratt GA, Scaletta DB, Ha Y, Hill DE, Aigner S, Yeo GW. Nat Struct Mol Biol. 2020 Oct;27(10):989-1000. doi: 10.1038/s41594-020-0477-6. Epub 2020 Aug 17. PubMed 32807991.
Backbone
  Vector backbone: E2.pEF5-DEST-FL-V5-MCP
  Backbone size w/o insert (bp): 7357
  Vector type: Mammalian Expression
Growth in bacteria
  Bacterial resistance: Ampicillin, 100 μg/mL
  Growth temperature: 37°C
  Growth strain: DH5alpha
  Copy number: High Copy
Gene/Insert
  Gene/Insert name: DDX27 (alt name: Accession: HQ258508)
  Species: H. sapiens (human)
  Insert size (bp): 2388
  Mutation: none
  Entrez Gene: DDX27 (a.k.a. DRS1, Drs1p, HSPC259, PP3241, RHLP, dJ686N3.1)
  Promoter: EF-1a
  Tag / fusion protein: V5-MCP (C terminal on backbone)
  Cloning method: Gateway Cloning
  Sequencing primers: 5′ TAATACGACTCACTATAGGG; 3′ gctcgagtctagagggc
Resource information
  A portion of this plasmid was derived from a plasmid made by: DNASU Plasmid Repository Center for Personalized Diagnostics Biodesign Institute
Terms and licenses: Academic/Nonprofit Terms; Industry Terms: Not Available to Industry
How to cite: DDX27-1 was a gift from Eugene Yeo (Addgene plasmid # 155514 ; http://n2t.net/addgene:155514 ; RRID:Addgene_155514)
