[The description below was written by a language model from this plasmid's Addgene catalogue record and pLannotate feature annotations shown in this document.]
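Description:
DDX27-1 is a mammalian expression plasmid built by Gateway recombination into the E2.pEF5-DEST-FL-V5-MCP destination backbone, carrying the unmutated human DDX27 open reading frame (about 2.4 kb). It is propagated in E. coli through a high-copy ColE1/pUC-type origin with ampicillin selection from the β-lactamase gene. The sequenced plasmid is about 8.75 kb.

Expression is driven by the strong constitutive EF-1α promoter. A short T7 promoter lies just upstream of the insert and coincides with the 5′ sequencing primer site. The DDX27 coding sequence is flanked by attB1 and attB2 remnants left by the Gateway reaction, and it is followed on the same strand by a V5 epitope tag and the bacteriophage MS2 coat protein (MCP), recorded as a C-terminal fusion, ending at a bovine growth hormone polyadenylation signal. MCP binds a specific MS2 RNA stem-loop, so the fusion protein can be recruited to a reporter transcript bearing such hairpins, while V5 allows detection of the fusion.

Downstream sits an FRT site directly ahead of a hygromycin resistance gene with an SV40 poly(A) signal and no annotated promoter of its own. This arrangement is characteristic of FLP-mediated integration at a genomic FRT landing site, although the record does not state that use. The remaining annotations are small backbone fragments (f1 ori, lac elements, ble, SV40 and CMV pieces).

The stated purpose is use in an RNA-binding protein tethering screen, a large-scale tethered function assay for factors that regulate mRNA stability and translation.
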