Features (pLannotate 1.2.2; 24 found; start..end, strand, type, name):
     21..39      +  enhancer       CMV enhancer (fragment): human cytomegalovirus immediate early enhancer
     64..130     +  CDS            small t antigen (fragment): SV40 (simian virus 40) small t antigen
    137..1315    +  promoter       EF-1α promoter: strong constitutive promoter for human elongation factor EF-1α
   1332..1350    +  promoter       T7 promoter: promoter for bacteriophage T7 RNA polymerase
   1430..1447    +  protein_bind   attB1 (fragment): mutant version of attB; core recombination site for the Gateway® BP reaction BP Clonase™
   1456..3843    +  CDS            DDX27: DDX27_HUMAN - Also known as cPERP-F From Homo sapiens (Human).
   3851..3868    -  protein_bind   attB2 (fragment): mutant version of attB; core recombination site for the Gateway® BP reaction BP Clonase™
   3994..4035    +  CDS            V5 tag: epitope tag from simian virus 5
   4048..4434    +  CDS            MS2: bacteriophage MS2 coat protein binds to a specific stem-loop structure in the viral RNA (Peabody, 1993)
   4496..4720    +  polyA_signal   bGH poly(A) signal: bovine growth hormone polyadenylation signal
   4724..4745    +  promoter       SV40 promoter (fragment): SV40 enhancer and early promoter
   4766..4999    +  rep_origin     f1 ori (fragment) (sequence partly withheld): f1 bacteriophage origin of replication; arrow indicates direction of (+) strand synthesis
   5004..5051    +  protein_bind   FRT: FLP-mediated recombination occurs in the 8-bp core sequence TCTAGAAA (Turan and Bode, 2011). FLP recombinase from the Saccharomyces cerevisiae 2μ plasmid
   5059..6081    +  CDS            HygR: aminoglycoside phosphotransferase from E. coli; aph(4)-Ia; confers resistance to hygromycin
   6091..6216    +  CDS            ble (fragment): BLE_KLEPN - Experimental evidence at protein level: Swiss-Prot protein existence level 1. Binding protein with a strong affinity to the bleomycin family of antibiotics. Binds to CL990; an antimitotic-antibiotic compound. From Klebsiella pneumoniae.
   6211..6332    +  polyA_signal   SV40 poly(A) signal: SV40 polyadenylation signal
   6405..6421    -  protein_bind   lac operator: The lac repressor binds to the lac operator to inhibit transcription in E. coli. This inhibition can be relieved by adding lactose or isopropyl-β-D-thiogalactopyranoside (IPTG). lac repressor encoded by lacI
   6429..6459    -  promoter       lac promoter: promoter for the E. coli lac operon
   6474..6495    -  protein_bind   CAP binding site: CAP binding activates transcription in the presence of cAMP. E. coli catabolite activator protein
   6508..6600    -  CDS            lacI (fragment): lac repressor; lacI; The lac repressor binds to the lac operator to inhibit transcription in E. coli. This inhibition can be relieved by adding lactose or isopropyl-β-D-thiogalactopyranoside (IPTG).
   6783..7371    -  rep_origin     ori: high-copy-number ColE1/pMB1/pBR322/pUC origin of replication
   7542..8402    -  CDS            AmpR: β-lactamase; bla; confers resistance to ampicillin, carbenicillin, and related antibiotics
   8403..8507    -  promoter       AmpR promoter: bla
   8566..8618    -  misc_feature   bom (fragment): basis of mobility region from pBR322
>Addgene plasmid #155514 | DDX27-1 | addgene full sequence | sequence record 376733 | Addgene NGS Result
ACGGGCCAGATATACGCGTTGACATTGATTATTGACTAGGCTTTTGCAAAAAGCTTTGCAAAGATGGATA
AAGTTTTAAACAGAGAGGAATCTTTGCAGCTAATGGACCTTCTAGGTCTTGAAAGGAGTGGGAATTGGCT
CCGGTGCCCGTCAGTGGGCAGAGCGCACATCGCCCACAGTCCCCGAGAAGTTGGGGGGAGGGGTCGGCAA
TTGAACCGGTGCCTAGAGAAGGTGGCGCGGGGTAAACTGGGAAAGTGATGTCGTGTACTGGCTCCGCCTT
TTTCCCGAGGGTGGGGGAGAACCGTATATAAGTGCAGTAGTCGCCGTGAACGTTCTTTTTCGCAACGGGT
TTGCCGCCAGAACACAGGTAAGTGCCGTGTGTGGTTCCCGCGGGCCTGGCCTCTTTACGGGTTATGGCCC
TTGCGTGCCTTGAATTACTTCCACCTGGCTGCAGTACGTGATTCTTGATCCCGAGCTTCGGGTTGGAAGT
GGGTGGGAGAGTTCGAGGCCTTGCGCTTAAGGAGCCCCTTCGCCTCGTGCTTGAGTTGAGGCCTGGCCTG
GGCGCTGGGGCCGCCGCGTGCGAATCTGGTGGCACCTTCGCGCCTGTCTCGCTGCTTTCGATAAGTCTCT
AGCCATTTAAAATTTTTGATGACCTGCTGCGACGCTTTTTTTCTGGCAAGATAGTCTTGTAAATGCGGGC
CAAGATCTGCACACTGGTATTTCGGTTTTTGGGGCCGCGGGCGGCGACGGGGCCCGTGCGTCCCAGCGCA
CATGTTCGGCGAGGCGGGGCCTGCGAGCGCGGCCACCGAGAATCGGACGGGGGTAGTCTCAAGCTGGCCG
GCCTGCTCTGGTGCCTGGCCTCGCGCCGCCGTGTATCGCCCCGCCCTGGGCGGCAAGGCTGGCCCGGTCG
GCACCAGTTGCGTGAGCGGAAAGATGGCCGCTTCCCGGCCCTGCTGCAGGGAGCTCAAAATGGAGGACGC
GGCGCTCGGGAGAGCGGGCGGGTGAGTCACCCACACAAAGGAAAAGGGCCTTTCCGTCCTCAGCCGTCGC
TTCATGTGACTCCACGGAGTACCGGGCGCCGTCCAGGCACCTCGATTAGTTCTCGAGCTTTTGGAGTACG
TCGTCTTTAGGTTGGGGGGAGGGGTTTTATGCGATGGAGTTTCCCCACACTGAGTGGGTGGAGACTGAAG
TTAGGCCAGCTTGGCACTTGATGTAATTCTCCTTGGAATTTGCCCTTTTTGAGTTTGGATCTTGGTTCAT
TCTCAAGCCTCAGACAGTGGTTCAAAGTTTTTTTCTTCCATTTCAGGTGTCGTGAGGAATTAGCTTGGTA
CTAATACGACTCACTATAGGGAGACCCAAGCTGGCTAGGTAAGCTTGGTACCGAGCTCGGATCCACTAGT
CCAGTGTGGTGGAATTCTGCAGATATCAACAAGTTTGTACAAAAAAGTTGGCACCATGGTACTTGCGCAA
AGACGACGAGGAGGCTGCGAAAAGTTAAGGGCCGGACCGCAGGCTGTGCTCGCTTCCGGAAGTGGCTTCT
GCGACAACATGCTTGCGGACCTCGGCTTAATCGGAACCATAGGCGAGGATGACGAGGTGCCGGTGGAGCC
CGAGTCTGACTCCGGGGACGAGGAAGAGGAGGGGCCCATTGTGCTGGGCAGACGACAAAAAGCTTTGGGG
AAGAACCGCAGTGCTGATTTCAACCCTGATTTCGTTTTCACTGAGAAGGAGGGGACGTACGATGGCAGCT
GGGCCCTGGCTGATGTCATGAGCCAACTCAAGAAGAAGAGGGCAGCCACTACATTAGATGAGAAGATTGA
GAAAGTTCGAAAGAAAAGGAAAACAGAGGATAAAGAAGCCAAGTCTGGGAAGTTGGAAAAGGAGAAAGAA
GCAAAGGAAGGCTCTGAACCAAAGGAGCAGGAAGACCTTCAAGAGAATGATGAGGAAGGCTCAGAAGATG
AAGCCTCGGAGACTGACTACTCATCAGCTGATGAGAACATCCTCACCAAAGCAGATACACTCAAAGTAAA
GGATCGGAAGAAGAAGAAGAAGAAAGGACAGGAAGCAGGAGGATTTTTTGAAGATGCATCTCAGTACGAT
GAAAACCTCTCGTTCCAGGACATGAACCTTTCCCGCCCTCTTCTGAAGGCCATTACAGCCATGGGCTTCA
AGCAGCCCACCCCGATCCAGAAGGCGTGCATACCTGTGGGTCTATTGGGGAAGGACATCTGTGCCTGTGC
AGCCACTGGGACAGGTAAAACTGCCGCCTTTGCCCTGCCTGTTTTGGAGCGTCTGATTTATAAACCCCGC
CAGGCTCCAGTCACCCGCGTGCTGGTGCTAGTGCCCACCCGAGAGCTGGGCATCCAGGTGCACTCTGTCA
CCAGACAGCTGGCCCAGTTCTGCAACATCACCACCTGCCTGGCTGTGGGCGGCTTGGATGTGAAGTCTCA
GGAAGCAGCTCTTCGGGCAGCGCCTGACATCCTCATCGCCACCCCAGGCCGGCTCATCGATCACCTCCAC
AACTGCCCTTCCTTCCACCTGAGCAGCATCGAGGTGCTCATCCTGGACGAGGCTGACAGGATGCTGGATG
AGTACTTTGAGGAGCAGATGAAGGAGATCATCCGAATGTGTTCCCACCACCGCCAGACCATGCTCTTCTC
GGCCACCATGACAGACGAGGTGAAAGATCTGGCTTCTGTCTCCTTGAAGAATCCTGTCCGGATATTTGTG
AACAGCAACACAGATGTGGCTCCCTTCCTGCGGCAGGAGTTCATCCGGATCCGGCCTAATCGTGAAGGAG
ACCGGGAAGCCATCGTGGCAGCTTTGTTGACGAGGACCTTCACTGACCATGTGATGCTGTTCACGCAAAC
CAAGAAGCAGGCCCACCGCATGCACATCCTCCTGGGGCTCATGGGGCTGCAGGTGGGTGAGCTCCATGGC
AACTTGTCACAGACGCAGCGGCTGGAGGCCCTCCGGCGTTTTAAGGATGAACAGATTGACATCCTCGTGG
CCACTGATGTGGCAGCCCGTGGACTTGACATTGAGGGGGTCAAAACGGTAATCAACTTCACAATGCCTAA
TACCATCAAACATTATGTCCACCGGGTGGGGCGAACAGCACGTGCTGGCAGGGCTGGGCGCTCAGTCTCT
CTGGTGGGAGAAGATGAGCGGAAGATGCTGAAGGAGATTGTAAAAGCTGCCAAGGCCCCTGTGAAGGCCA
GGATACTTCCCCAAGATGTCATCCTCAAATTCCGGGACAAGATTGAGAAAATGGAGAAAGATGTGTATGC
AGTTCTGCAGCTAGAGGCGGAGGAAAAAGAGATGCAGCAGTCAGAAGCCCAGATCAATACAGCAAAGCGG
CTCCTGGAGAAGGGGAAGGAGGCAGTGGTCCAAGAGCCCGAGAGGAGCTGGTTCCAGACCAAAGAAGAGA
GGAAGAAGGAGAAAATTGCCAAAGCTCTGCAGGAATTTGACTTGGCCTTAAGAGGAAAGAAGAAAAGGAA
GAAGTTTATGAAGGATGCCAAAAAAAAGGGGGAGATGACAGCAGAGGAAAGGTCTCAGTTTGAAATCCTC
AAGGCGCAGATGTTTGCTGAACGGCTAGCGAAGAGGAATCGCAGAGCCAAGCGGGCCCGAGCAATGCCCG
AGGAGGAGCCAGTGAGAGGTCCTGCCAAGAAGCAAAAGCAGGGGAAGAAATCTGTATTTGATGAAGAACT
CACCAACACAAGCAAGAAGGCCCTGAAACAGTATCGAGCTGGCCCTTCCTTTGAAGAAAGGAAACAGTTG
GGCTTGCCCCACCAGAGACGAGGAGGAAACTTTAAATCTAAATCCAGATACAAGAGGAGGAAGTTGCCAA
CTTTCTTGTACAAAGTGGTTGATATCCAGCACAGTGGCGGCCGCTCGAGTCTAGAGGGCCCGCGGTTCGA
AACCAGCGGAGGCGGCGGAAGCGGGGGAGGAGGCAGCGGCGGAGGCGGCAGCGGGGGCGGCGGAAGCGCT
ACCGGTAAGCCTATCCCTAACCCTCTCCTCGGTCTCGATTCTACGCGTACCGGTATGGCTTCTAACTTTA
CTCAGTTCGTTCTCGTCGACAATGGCGGAACTGGCGACGTGACTGTCGCCCCAAGCAACTTCGCTAACGG
GGTCGCTGAATGGATCAGCTCTAACTCGCGATCACAGGCTTACAAAGTAACCTGTAGCGTTCGTCAGAGC
TCTGCGCAGAATCGCAAATACACCATCAAAGTCGAGGTGCCTAAAGTGGCAACCCAGACTGTTGGTGGTG
AAGAGCTTCCTGTAGCCGGATGGAGATCTTACTTAAATATGGAACTAACCATTCCAATTTTCGCCACGAA
TTCCGACTGCGAGCTTATTGTTAAGGCAATGCAAGGTCTCCTAAAAGATGGAAACCCGATTCCCTCGGCC
ATCGCGGCCAACTCCGGCATCTACGGAGGTGGAGGTGGATCTCGTACGGGTTAGTAATGAGTTTAAACCC
GCTGATCAGCCTCGACTGTGCCTTCTAGTTGCCAGCCATCTGTTGTTTGCCCCTCCCCCGTGCCTTCCTT
GACCCTGGAAGGTGCCACTCCCACTGTCCTTTCCTAATAAAATGAGGAAATTGCATCGCATTGTCTGAGT
AGGTGTCATTCTATTCTGGGGGGTGGGGTGGGGCAGGACAGCAAGGGGGAGGATTGGGAAGACAATAGCA
GGCATGCTGGGGATGCGGTGGGCTCTATGGCTTCTGAGGCGGAAAGAACCAGCTGGGGCTCTAGGGGGTA
TCCCC
[124 nt withheld, positions 4766-4889]
C
[91 nt withheld, positions 4891-4981]
AGGGTGATGGTTCACGTACCTAGAAGTTCCTATTCCGAAGTTCCTATTCTCTAGAAAGTATAGGAACTTC
CTTGGCCAAAAAGCCTGAACTCACCGCGACGTCTGTCGAGAAGTTTCTGATCGAAAAGTTCGACAGCGTC
TCCGACCTGATGCAGCTCTCGGAGGGCGAAGAATCTCGTGCTTTCAGCTTCGATGTAGGAGGGCGTGGAT
ATGTCCTGCGGGTAAATAGCTGCGCCGATGGTTTCTACAAAGATCGTTATGTTTATCGGCACTTTGCATC
GGCCGCGCTCCCGATTCCGGAAGTGCTTGACATTGGGGAATTCAGCGAGAGCCTGACCTATTGCATCTCC
CGCCGTGCACAGGGTGTCACGTTGCAAGACCTGCCTGAAACCGAACTGCCCGCTGTTCTGCAGCCGGTCG
CGGAGGCCATGGATGCGATCGCTGCGGCCGATCTTAGCCAGACGAGCGGGTTCGGCCCATTCGGACCGCA
AGGAATCGGTCAATACACTACATGGCGTGATTTCATATGCGCGATTGCTGATCCCCATGTGTATCACTGG
CAAACTGTGATGGACGACACCGTCAGTGCGTCCGTCGCGCAGGCTCTCGATGAGCTGATGCTTTGGGCCG
AGGACTGCCCCGAAGTCCGGCACCTCGTGCACGCGGATTTCGGCTCCAACAATGTCCTGACGGACAATGG
CCGCATAACAGCGGTCATTGACTGGAGCGAGGCGATGTTCGGGGATTCCCAATACGAGGTCGCCAACATC
TTCTTCTGGAGGCCGTGGTTGGCTTGTATGGAGCAGCAGACGCGCTACTTCGAGCGGAGGCATCCGGAGC
TTGCAGGATCGCCGCGGCTCCGGGCGTATATGCTCCGCATTGGTCTTGACCAACTCTATCAGAGCTTGGT
TGACGGCAATTTCGATGATGCAGCTTGGGCGCAGGGTCGATGCGACGCAATCGTCCGATCCGGAGCCGGG
ACTGTCGGGCGTACACAAATCGCCCGCAGAAGCGCGGCCGTCTGGACCGATGGCTGTGTAGAAGTACTCG
CCGATAGTGGAAACCGACGCCCCAGCACTCGTCCGAGGGCAAAGGAATAGCACGTACTACGAGATTTCGA
TTCCACCGCCGCCTTCTATGAAAGGTTGGGCTTCGGAATCGTTTTCCGGGACGCCGGCTGGATGATCCTC
CAGCGCGGGGATCTCATGCTGGAGTTCTTCGCCCACCCCAACTTGTTTATTGCAGCTTATAATGGTTACA
AATAAAGCAATAGCATCACAAATTTCACAAATAAAGCATTTTTTTCACTGCATTCTAGTTGTGGTTTGTC
CAAACTCATCAATGTATCTTATCATGTCTGTATACCGTCGACCTCTAGCTAGAGCTTGGCGTAATCATGG
TCATAGCTGTTTCCTGTGTGAAATTGTTATCCGCTCACAATTCCACACAACATACGAGCCGGAAGCATAA
AGTGTAAAGCCTGGGGTGCCTAATGAGTGAGCTAACTCACATTAATTGCGTTGCGCTCACTGCCCGCTTT
CCAGTCGGGAAACCTGTCGTGCCAGCTGCATTAATGAATCGGCCAACGCGCGGGGAGAGGCGGTTTGCGT
ATTGGGCGCTCTTCCGCTTCCTCGCTCACTGACTCGCTGCGCTCGGTCGTTCGGCTGCGGCGAGCGGTAT
CAGCTCACTCAAAGGCGGTAATACGGTTATCCACAGAATCAGGGGATAACGCAGGAAAGAACATGTGAGC
AAAAGGCCAGCAAAAGGCCAGGAACCGTAAAAAGGCCGCGTTGCTGGCGTTTTTCCATAGGCTCCGCCCC
CCTGACGAGCATCACAAAAATCGACGCTCAAGTCAGAGGTGGCGAAACCCGACAGGACTATAAAGATACC
AGGCGTTTCCCCCTGGAAGCTCCCTCGTGCGCTCTCCTGTTCCGACCCTGCCGCTTACCGGATACCTGTC
CGCCTTTCTCCCTTCGGGAAGCGTGGCGCTTTCTCATAGCTCACGCTGTAGGTATCTCAGTTCGGTGTAG
GTCGTTCGCTCCAAGCTGGGCTGTGTGCACGAACCCCCCGTTCAGCCCGACCGCTGCGCCTTATCCGGTA
ACTATCGTCTTGAGTCCAACCCGGTAAGACACGACTTATCGCCACTGGCAGCAGCCACTGGTAACAGGAT
TAGCAGAGCGAGGTATGTAGGCGGTGCTACAGAGTTCTTGAAGTGGTGGCCTAACTACGGCTACACTAGA
AGAACAGTATTTGGTATCTGCGCTCTGCTGAAGCCAGTTACCTTCGGAAAAAGAGTTGGTAGCTCTTGAT
CCGGCAAACAAACCACCGCTGGTAGCGGTGGTTTTTTTGTTTGCAAGCAGCAGATTACGCGCAGAAAAAA
AGGATCTCAAGAAGATCCTTTGATCTTTTCTACGGGGTCTGACGCTCAGTGGAACGAAAACTCACGTTAA
GGGATTTTGGTCATGAGATTATCAAAAAGGATCTTCACCTAGATCCTTTTAAATTAAAAATGAAGTTTTA
AATCAATCTAAAGTATATATGAGTAAACTTGGTCTGACAGTTACCAATGCTTAATCAGTGAGGCACCTAT
CTCAGCGATCTGTCTATTTCGTTCATCCATAGTTGCCTGACTCCCCGTCGTGTAGATAACTACGATACGG
GAGGGCTTACCATCTGGCCCCAGTGCTGCAATGATACCGCGAGACCCACGCTCACCGGCTCCAGATTTAT
CAGCAATAAACCAGCCAGCCGGAAGGGCCGAGCGCAGAAGTGGTCCTGCAACTTTATCCGCCTCCATCCA
GTCTATTAATTGTTGCCGGGAAGCTAGAGTAAGTAGTTCGCCAGTTAATAGTTTGCGCAACGTTGTTGCC
ATTGCTACAGGCATCGTGGTGTCACGCTCGTCGTTTGGTATGGCTTCATTCAGCTCCGGTTCCCAACGAT
CAAGGCGAGTTACATGATCCCCCATGTTGTGCAAAAAAGCGGTTAGCTCCTTCGGTCCTCCGATCGTTGT
CAGAAGTAAGTTGGCCGCAGTGTTATCACTCATGGTTATGGCAGCACTGCATAATTCTCTTACTGTCATG
CCATCCGTAAGATGCTTTTCTGTGACTGGTGAGTACTCAACCAAGTCATTCTGAGAATAGTGTATGCGGC
GACCGAGTTGCTCTTGCCCGGCGTCAATACGGGATAATACCGCGCCACATAGCAGAACTTTAAAAGTGCT
CATCATTGGAAAACGTTCTTCGGGGCGAAAACTCTCAAGGATCTTACCGCTGTTGAGATCCAGTTCGATG
TAACCCACTCGTGCACCCAACTGATCTTCAGCATCTTTTACTTTCACCAGCGTTTCTGGGTGAGCAAAAA
CAGGAAGGCAAAATGCCGCAAAAAAGGGAATAAGGGCGACACGGAAATGTTGAATACTCATACTCTTCCT
TTTTCAATATTATTGAAGCATTTATCAGGGTTATTGTCTCATGAGCGGATACATATTTGAATGTATTTAG
AAAAATAAACAAATAGGGGTTCCGCGCACATTTCCCCGAAAAGTGCCACCTGACGTCGACGGATCGGGAG
ATCTCCCGATCCCCTATGGTGCACTCTCAGTACAATCTGCTCTGATGCCGCATAGTTAAGCCAGTATCTG
CTCCCTGCTTGTGTGTTGGAGGTCGCTGAGTAGTGCGCGAGCAAAATTTAAGCTACAACAAGGCAAGGCT
TGACCGACAATTGCATGAAGAATCTGCTTAGGGTTAGGCGTTTTGCGCTGCTTCGCGATGT
