>Addgene plasmid #155514 | DDX27-1 | depositor partial sequence | sequence record 300918 | Insert Sequence
ATGGTACTTGCGCAAAGACGACGAGGAGGCTGCGAAAAGTTAAGGGCCGGACCGCAGGCTGTGCTCGCTT
CCGGAAGTGGCTTCTGCGACAACATGCTTGCGGACCTCGGCTTAATCGGAACCATAGGCGAGGATGACGA
GGTGCCGGTGGAGCCCGAGTCTGACTCCGGGGACGAGGAAGAGGAGGGGCCCATTGTGCTGGGCAGACGA
CAAAAAGCTTTGGGGAAGAACCGCAGTGCTGATTTCAACCCTGATTTCGTTTTCACTGAGAAGGAGGGGA
CGTACGATGGCAGCTGGGCCCTGGCTGATGTCATGAGCCAACTCAAGAAGAAGAGGGCAGCCACTACATT
AGATGAGAAGATTGAGAAAGTTCGAAAGAAAAGGAAAACAGAGGATAAAGAAGCCAAGTCTGGGAAGTTG
GAAAAGGAGAAAGAAGCAAAGGAAGGCTCTGAACCAAAGGAGCAGGAAGACCTTCAAGAGAATGATGAGG
AAGGCTCAGAAGATGAAGCCTCGGAGACTGACTACTCATCAGCTGATGAGAACATCCTCACCAAAGCAGA
TACACTCAAAGTAAAGGATCGGAAGAAGAAGAAGAAGAAAGGACAGGAAGCAGGAGGATTTTTTGAAGAT
GCATCTCAGTACGATGAAAACCTCTCGTTCCAGGACATGAACCTTTCCCGCCCTCTTCTGAAGGCCATTA
CAGCCATGGGCTTCAAGCAGCCCACCCCGATCCAGAAGGCGTGCATACCTGTGGGTCTATTGGGGAAGGA
CATCTGTGCCTGTGCAGCCACTGGGACAGGTAAAACTGCCGCCTTTGCCCTGCCTGTTTTGGAGCGTCTG
ATTTATAAACCCCGCCAGGCTCCAGTCACCCGCGTGCTGGTGCTAGTGCCCACCCGAGAGCTGGGCATCC
AGGTGCACTCTGTCACCAGACAGCTGGCCCAGTTCTGCAACATCACCACCTGCCTGGCTGTGGGCGGCTT
GGATGTGAAGTCTCAGGAAGCAGCTCTTCGGGCAGCGCCTGACATCCTCATCGCCACCCCAGGCCGGCTC
ATCGATCACCTCCACAACTGCCCTTCCTTCCACCTGAGCAGCATCGAGGTGCTCATCCTGGACGAGGCTG
ACAGGATGCTGGATGAGTACTTTGAGGAGCAGATGAAGGAGATCATCCGAATGTGTTCCCACCACCGCCA
GACCATGCTCTTCTCGGCCACCATGACAGACGAGGTGAAAGATCTGGCTTCTGTCTCCTTGAAGAATCCT
GTCCGGATATTTGTGAACAGCAACACAGATGTGGCTCCCTTCCTGCGGCAGGAGTTCATCCGGATCCGGC
CTAATCGTGAAGGAGACCGGGAAGCCATCGTGGCAGCTTTGTTGACGAGGACCTTCACTGACCATGTGAT
GCTGTTCACGCAAACCAAGAAGCAGGCCCACCGCATGCACATCCTCCTGGGGCTCATGGGGCTGCAGGTG
GGTGAGCTCCATGGCAACTTGTCACAGACGCAGCGGCTGGAGGCCCTCCGGCGTTTTAAGGATGAACAGA
TTGACATCCTCGTGGCCACTGATGTGGCAGCCCGTGGACTTGACATTGAGGGGGTCAAAACGGTAATCAA
CTTCACAATGCCTAATACCATCAAACATTATGTCCACCGGGTGGGGCGAACAGCACGTGCTGGCAGGGCT
GGGCGCTCAGTCTCTCTGGTGGGAGAAGATGAGCGGAAGATGCTGAAGGAGATTGTAAAAGCTGCCAAGG
CCCCTGTGAAGGCCAGGATACTTCCCCAAGATGTCATCCTCAAATTCCGGGACAAGATTGAGAAAATGGA
GAAAGATGTGTATGCAGTTCTGCAGCTAGAGGCGGAGGAAAAAGAGATGCAGCAGTCAGAAGCCCAGATC
AATACAGCAAAGCGGCTCCTGGAGAAGGGGAAGGAGGCAGTGGTCCAAGAGCCCGAGAGGAGCTGGTTCC
AGACCAAAGAAGAGAGGAAGAAGGAGAAAATTGCCAAAGCTCTGCAGGAATTTGACTTGGCCTTAAGAGG
AAAGAAGAAAAGGAAGAAGTTTATGAAGGATGCCAAAAAAAAGGGGGAGATGACAGCAGAGGAAAGGTCT
CAGTTTGAAATCCTCAAGGCGCAGATGTTTGCTGAACGGCTAGCGAAGAGGAATCGCAGAGCCAAGCGGG
CCCGAGCAATGCCCGAGGAGGAGCCAGTGAGAGGTCCTGCCAAGAAGCAAAAGCAGGGGAAGAAATCTGT
ATTTGATGAAGAACTCACCAACACAAGCAAGAAGGCCCTGAAACAGTATCGAGCTGGCCCTTCCTTTGAA
GAAAGGAAACAGTTGGGCTTGCCCCACCAGAGACGAGGAGGAAACTTTAAATCTAAATCCAGATACAAGA
GGAGGAAG
